>Addgene plasmid #249234 | pLenti-hRAB23-gRNA1 | addgene full sequence | sequence record 499786 | Addgene NGS Result
TTAATGTAGTCTTATGCAATACTCTTGTAGTCTTGCAACATGGTAACGATGAGTTAGCAACATGCCTTAC
AAGGAGAGAAAAAGCACCGTGCATGCCGATTGGTGGAAGTAAGGTGGTACGATCGTGCCTTATTAGGAAG
GCAACAGACGGGTCTGACATGGATTGGACGAACCACTGAATTGCCGCATTGCAGAGATATTGTATTTAAG
TGCCTAGCTCGATACATAAACGGGTCTCTCTGGTTAGACCAGATCTGAGCCTGGGAGCTCTCTGGCTAAC
TAGGGAACCCACTGCTTAAGCCTCAATAAAGCTTGCCTTGAGTGCTTCAAGTAGTGTGTGCCCGTCTGTT
GTGTGACTCTGGTAACTAGAGATCCCTCAGACCCTTTTAGTCAGTGTGGAAAATCTCTAGCAGTGGCGCC
CGAACAGGGACTTGAAAGCGAAAGGGAAACCAGAGGAGCTCTCTCGACGCAGGACTCGGCTTGCTGAAGC
GCGCACGGCAAGAGGCGAGGGGCGGCGACTGGTGAGTACGCCAAAAATTTTGACTAGCGGAGGCTAGAAG
GAGAGAGATGGGTGCGAGAGCGTCAGTATTAAGCGGGGGAGAATTAGATCGCGATGGGAAAAAATTCGGT
TAAGGCCAGGGGGAAAGAAAAAATATAAATTAAAACATATAGTATGGGCAAGCAGGGAGCTAGAACGATT
CGCAGTTAATCCTGGCCTGTTAGAAACATCAGAAGGCTGTAGACAAATACTGGGACAGCTACAACCATCC
CTTCAGACAGGATCAGAAGAACTTAGATCATTATATAATACAGTAGCAACCCTCTATTGTGTGCATCAAA
GGATAGAGATAAAAGACACCAAGGAAGCTTTAGACAAGATAGAGGAAGAGCAAAACAAAAGTAAGACCAC
CGCACAGCAAGCGGCCGCTGATCTTCAGACCTGGAGGAGGAGATATGAGGGACAATTGGAGAAGTGAATT
ATATAAATATAAAGTAGTAAAAATTGAACCATTAGGAGTAGCACCCACCAAGGCAAAGAGAAGAGTGGTG
CAGAGAGAAAAAAGAGCAGTGGGAATAGGAGCTTTGTTCCTTGGGTTCTTGGGAGCAGCAGGAAGCACTA
TGGGCGCAGCGTCAATGACGCTGACGGTACAGGCCAGACAATTATTGTCTGGTATAGTGCAGCAGCAGAA
CAATTTGCTGAGGGCTATTGAGGCGCAACAGCATCTGTTGCAACTCACAGTCTGGGGCATCAAGCAGCTC
CAGGCAAGAATCCTGGCTGTGGAAAGATACCTAAAGGATCAACAGCTCCTGGGGATTTGGGGTTGCTCTG
GAAAACTCATTTGCACCACTGCTGTGCCTTGGAATGCTAGTTGGAGTAATAAATCTCTGGAACAGATTTG
GAATCACACGACCTGGATGGAGTGGGACAGAGAAATTAACAATTACACAAGCTTAATACACTCCTTAATT
GAAGAATCGCAAAACCAGCAAGAAAAGAATGAACAAGAATTATTGGAATTAGATAAATGGGCAAGTTTGT
GGAATTGGTTTAACATAACAAATTGGCTGTGGTATATAAAATTATTCATAATGATAGTAGGAGGCTTGGT
AGGTTTAAGAATAGTTTTTGCTGTACTTTCTATAGTGAATAGAGTTAGGCAGGGATATTCACCATTATCG
TTTCAGACCCACCTCCCAACCCCGAGGGGACCCAGAGAGGGCCTATTTCCCATGATTCCTTCATATTTGC
ATATACGATACAAGGCTGTTAGAGAGATAATTAGAATTAATTTGACTGTAAACACAAAGATATTAGTACA
AAATACGTGACGTAGAAAGTAATAATTTCTTGGGTAGTTTGCAGTTTTAAAATTATGTTTTAAAATGGAC
TATCATATGCTTACCGTAACTTGAAAGTATTTCGATTTCTTGGCTTTATATATCTTGTGGAAAGGACGAA
ACACCGTGATTCAGCGATATTGCAAGTTTTAGAGCTAGAAATAGCAAGTTAAAATAAGGCTAGTCCGTTA
TCAACTTGAAAAAGTGGCACCGAGTCGGTGCTTTTTTGAATTCTAGATCTTGAGACAAATGGCAGTATTC
ATCCACAATTTTAAAAGAAAAGGGGGGATTGGGGGGTACAGTGCAGGGGAAAGAATAGTAGACATAATAG
CAACAGACATACAAACTAAAGAATTACAAAAACAAATTACAAAAATTCAAAATTTTCGGGTTTATTACAG
GGACAGCAGAGATCCACTTTGGCGCCGGCTCGAGTGGCTCCGGTGCCCGTCAGTGGGCAGAGCGCACATC
GCCCACAGTCCCCGAGAAGTTGGGGGGAGGGGTCGGCAATTGAACCGGTGCCTAGAGAAGGTGGCGCGGG
GTAAACTGGGAAAGTGATGTCGTGTACTGGCTCCGCCTTTTTCCCGAGGGTGGGGGAGAACCGTATATAA
GTGCAGTAGTCGCCGTGAACGTTCTTTTTCGCAACGGGTTTGCCGCCAGAACACAGGTGTCGTGACGCGG
GATCCGCCACCATGACCGAGTACAAGCCCACGGTGCGCCTCGCCACCCGCGACGACGTCCCCAGGGCCGT
ACGCACCCTCGCCGCCGCGTTCGCCGACTACCCCGCCACGCGCCACACCGTCGATCCGGACCGCCACATC
GAGCGGGTCACCGAGCTGCAAGAACTCTTCCTCACGCGCGTCGGGCTCGACATCGGCAAGGTGTGGGTCG
CGGACGACGGCGCCGCGGTGGCGGTCTGGACCACGCCGGAGAGCGTCGAAGCGGGGGCGGTGTTCGCCGA
GATCGGCCCGCGCATGGCCGAGTTGAGCGGTTCCCGGCTGGCCGCGCAGCAACAGATGGAAGGCCTCCTG
GCGCCGCACCGGCCCAAGGAGCCCGCGTGGTTCCTGGCCACCGTCGGAGTCTCGCCCGACCACCAGGGCA
AGGGTCTGGGCAGCGCCGTCGTGCTCCCCGGAGTGGAGGCGGCCGAGCGCGCCGGGGTGCCCGCCTTCCT
GGAGACCTCCGCGCCCCGCAACCTCCCCTTCTACGAGCGGCTCGGCTTCACCGTCACCGCCGACGTCGAG
GTGCCCGAAGGACCGCGCACCTGGTGCATGACCCGCAAGCCCGGTGCCTGAACGCGTTAAGTCGACAATC
AACCTCTGGATTACAAAATTTGTGAAAGATTGACTGGTATTCTTAACTATGTTGCTCCTTTTACGCTATG
TGGATACGCTGCTTTAATGCCTTTGTATCATGCTATTGCTTCCCGTATGGCTTTCATTTTCTCCTCCTTG
TATAAATCCTGGTTGCTGTCTCTTTATGAGGAGTTGTGGCCCGTTGTCAGGCAACGTGGCGTGGTGTGCA
CTGTGTTTGCTGACGCAACCCCCACTGGTTGGGGCATTGCCACCACCTGTCAGCTCCTTTCCGGGACTTT
CGCTTTCCCCCTCCCTATTGCCACGGCGGAACTCATCGCCGCCTGCCTTGCCCGCTGCTGGACAGGGGCT
CGGCTGTTGGGCACTGACAATTCCGTGGTGTTGTCGGGGAAATCATCGTCCTTTCCTTGGCTGCTCGCCT
GTGTTGCCACCTGGATTCTGCGCGGGACGTCCTTCTGCTACGTCCCTTCGGCCCTCAATCCAGCGGACCT
TCCTTCCCGCGGCCTGCTGCCGGCTCTGCGGCCTCTTCCGCGTCTTCGCCTTCGCCCTCAGACGAGTCGG
ATCTCCCTTTGGGCCGCCTCCCCGCGTCGACTTTAAGACCAATGACTTACAAGGCAGCTGTAGATCTTAG
CCACTTTTTAAAAGAAAAGGGGGGACTGGAAGGGCTAATTCACTCCCAACGAAGACAAGATCTGCTTTTT
GCTTGTACTGGGTCTCTCTGGTTAGACCAGATCTGAGCCTGGGAGCTCTCTGGCTAACTAGGGAACCCAC
TGCTTAAGCCTCAATAAAGCTTGCCTTGAGTGCTTCAAGTAGTGTGTGCCCGTCTGTTGTGTGACTCTGG
TAACTAGAGATCCCTCAGACCCTTTTAGTCAGTGTGGAAAATCTCTAGCAGTACGTATAGTAGTTCATGT
CATCTTATTATTCAGTATTTATAACTTGCAAAGAAATGAATATCAGAGAGTGAGAGGAACTTGTTTATTG
CAGCTTATAATGGTTACAAATAAAGCAATAGCATCACAAATTTCACAAATAAAGCATTTTTTTCACTGCA
TTCTAGTTGTGGTTTGTCCAAACTCATCAATGTATCTTATCATGTCTGGCTCTAGCTATCCCGCCCCTAA
CTCCGCCCATCCCGCCCCTAACTCCGCCCAGTTCCGCCCATTCTCCGCCCCATGGCTGACTAATTTTTTT
TATTTATGCAGAGGCCGAGGCCGCCTCGGCCTCTGAGCTATTCCAGAAGTAGTGAGGAGGCTTTTTTGGA
GGCCTAGGGACGTACCCAATTCGCCCTATAGTGAGTCGTATTACGCGCGCTCACTGGCCGTCGTTTTACA
ACGTCGTGACTGGGAAAACCCTGGCGTTACCCAACTTAATCGCCTTGCAGCACATCCCCCTTTCGCCAGC
TGGCGTAATAGCGAAGAGGCCCGCACCGATCGCCCTTCCCAACAGTTGCGCAGCCTGAATGGCGAATGGG
[124 nt withheld, positions 4621-4744]
C
[91 nt withheld, positions 4746-4836]
A
[49 nt withheld, positions 4838-4886]
CCTTTGACGTTGGAGTCCACGTTCTTT
[37 nt withheld, positions 4914-4950]
ACCCTATCTCGGTCTATTCTTTTGATTTATAAGGGATTTTGCCGATTTCGGCCTATTGGTTAAAAAATGA
GCTGATTTAACAAAAATTTAACGCGAATTTTAACAAAATATTAACGCTTACAATTTAGGTGGCACTTTTC
GGGGAAATGTGCGCGGAACCCCTATTTGTTTATTTTTCTAAATACATTCAAATATGTATCCGCTCATGAG
ACAATAACCCTGATAAATGCTTCAATAATATTGAAAAAGGAAGAGTATGAGTATTCAACATTTCCGTGTC
GCCCTTATTCCCTTTTTTGCGGCATTTTGCCTTCCTGTTTTTGCTCACCCAGAAACGCTGGTGAAAGTAA
AAGATGCTGAAGATCAGTTGGGTGCACGAGTGGGTTACATCGAACTGGATCTCAACAGCGGTAAGATCCT
TGAGAGTTTTCGCCCCGAAGAACGTTTTCCAATGATGAGCACTTTTAAAGTTCTGCTATGTGGCGCGGTA
TTATCCCGTATTGACGCCGGGCAAGAGCAACTCGGTCGCCGCATACACTATTCTCAGAATGACTTGGTTG
AGTACTCACCAGTCACAGAAAAGCATCTTACGGATGGCATGACAGTAAGAGAATTATGCAGTGCTGCCAT
AACCATGAGTGATAACACTGCGGCCAACTTACTTCTGACAACGATCGGAGGACCGAAGGAGCTAACCGCT
TTTTTGCACAACATGGGGGATCATGTAACTCGCCTTGATCGTTGGGAACCGGAGCTGAATGAAGCCATAC
CAAACGACGAGCGTGACACCACGATGCCTGTAGCAATGGCAACAACGTTGCGCAAACTATTAACTGGCGA
ACTACTTACTCTAGCTTCCCGGCAACAATTAATAGACTGGATGGAGGCGGATAAAGTTGCAGGACCACTT
CTGCGCTCGGCCCTTCCGGCTGGCTGGTTTATTGCTGATAAATCTGGAGCCGGTGAGCGTGGGTCTCGCG
GTATCATTGCAGCACTGGGGCCAGATGGTAAGCCCTCCCGTATCGTAGTTATCTACACGACGGGGAGTCA
GGCAACTATGGATGAACGAAATAGACAGATCGCTGAGATAGGTGCCTCACTGATTAAGCATTGGTAACTG
TCAGACCAAGTTTACTCATATATACTTTAGATTGATTTAAAACTTCATTTTTAATTTAAAAGGATCTAGG
TGAAGATCCTTTTTGATAATCTCATGACCAAAATCCCTTAACGTGAGTTTTCGTTCCACTGAGCGTCAGA
CCCCGTAGAAAAGATCAAAGGATCTTCTTGAGATCCTTTTTTTCTGCGCGTAATCTGCTGCTTGCAAACA
AAAAAACCACCGCTACCAGCGGTGGTTTGTTTGCCGGATCAAGAGCTACCAACTCTTTTTCCGAAGGTAA
CTGGCTTCAGCAGAGCGCAGATACCAAATACTGTTCTTCTAGTGTAGCCGTAGTTAGGCCACCACTTCAA
GAACTCTGTAGCACCGCCTACATACCTCGCTCTGCTAATCCTGTTACCAGTGGCTGCTGCCAGTGGCGAT
AAGTCGTGTCTTACCGGGTTGGACTCAAGACGATAGTTACCGGATAAGGCGCAGCGGTCGGGCTGAACGG
GGGGTTCGTGCACACAGCCCAGCTTGGAGCGAACGACCTACACCGAACTGAGATACCTACAGCGTGAGCT
ATGAGAAAGCGCCACGCTTCCCGAAGGGAGAAAGGCGGACAGGTATCCGGTAAGCGGCAGGGTCGGAACA
GGAGAGCGCACGAGGGAGCTTCCAGGGGGAAACGCCTGGTATCTTTATAGTCCTGTCGGGTTTCGCCACC
TCTGACTTGAGCGTCGATTTTTGTGATGCTCGTCAGGGGGGCGGAGCCTATGGAAAAACGCCAGCAACGC
GGCCTTTTTACGGTTCCTGGCCTTTTGCTGGCCTTTTGCTCACATGTTCTTTCCTGCGTTATCCCCTGAT
TCTGTGGATAACCGTATTACCGCCTTTGAGTGAGCTGATACCGCTCGCCGCAGCCGAACGACCGAGCGCA
GCGAGTCAGTGAGCGAGGAAGCGGAAGAGCGCCCAATACGCAAACCGCCTCTCCCCGCGCGTTGGCCGAT
TCATTAATGCAGCTGGCACGACAGGTTTCCCGACTGGAAAGCGGGCAGTGAGCGCAACGCAATTAATGTG
AGTTAGCTCACTCATTAGGCACCCCAGGCTTTACACTTTATGCTTCCGGCTCGTATGTTGTGTGGAATTG
TGAGCGGATAACAATTTCACACAGGAAACAGCTATGACCATGATTACGCCAAGCGCGCAATTAACCCTCA
CTAAAGGGAACAAAAGCTGGAGCTGCAAGC
Features (pLannotate 1.2.2; 27 found; start..end, strand, type, name):
      5..231     +  promoter       RSV promoter: Rous sarcoma virus enhancer/promoter
    232..412     +  LTR            5' LTR (truncated): truncated 5' long terminal repeat (LTR) from HIV-1
    459..584     +  misc_feature   HIV-1 Ψ: packaging signal of human immunodeficiency virus type 1
    568..931     +  CDS            HIV-1 gag (fragment): gag protein from human immunodeficiency virus 1; gag
   1077..1310    +  misc_feature   RRE: The Rev response element (RRE) of HIV-1 allows for Rev-dependent mRNA export from the nucleus to the cytoplasm.
   1687..1713    +  CDS            Rev (fragment): human immunodeficiency virus 1 (HIV-1) Rev protein; rev; enhances nuclear export of unspliced and incompletely spliced viral mRNAs
   1717..1957    +  promoter       U6 promoter: RNA polymerase III promoter for human U6 snRNA
   1986..2061    +  misc_RNA       gRNA scaffold: guide RNA scaffold for the Streptococcus pyogenes CRISPR/Cas9 system
   2109..2226    +  misc_feature   cPPT/CTS: central polypurine tract and central termination sequence of HIV-1
   2295..2506    +  promoter       EF-1α core promoter: core promoter for human elongation factor EF-1α
   2532..3131    +  CDS            PuroR (fragment): puromycin N-acetyltransferase; pac from Streptomyces; confers resistance to puromycin
   3147..3735    +  misc_feature   WPRE: woodchuck hepatitis virus posttranscriptional regulatory element
   3786..3805    +  misc_feature   cPPT/CTS (fragment): central polypurine tract and central termination sequence of HIV-1
   3807..4040    +  LTR            3' LTR (ΔU3): self-inactivating 3' long terminal repeat (LTR) from HIV-1
   4118..4239    +  polyA_signal   SV40 poly(A) signal: SV40 polyadenylation signal
   4279..4414    +  rep_origin     SV40 ori: SV40 origin of replication
   4435..4453    -  promoter       T7 promoter: promoter for bacteriophage T7 RNA polymerase
   4461..4616    +  CDS            lacZα (fragment): LacZα fragment of β-galactosidase; lacZ fragment
   4621..5049    +  rep_origin     f1 ori (sequence partly withheld): f1 bacteriophage origin of replication; arrow indicates direction of (+) strand synthesis
   5102..5206    +  promoter       AmpR promoter: bla
   5207..6067    +  CDS            AmpR: β-lactamase; bla; confers resistance to ampicillin, carbenicillin, and related antibiotics
   6238..6826    +  rep_origin     ori: high-copy-number ColE1/pMB1/pBR322/pUC origin of replication
   7009..7101    +  CDS            lacI (fragment): lac repressor; lacI; The lac repressor binds to the lac operator to inhibit transcription in E. coli. This inhibition can be relieved by adding lactose or isopropyl-β-D-thiogalactopyranoside (IPTG).
   7114..7135    +  protein_bind   CAP binding site: CAP binding activates transcription in the presence of cAMP. E. coli catabolite activator protein
   7150..7180    +  promoter       lac promoter: promoter for the E. coli lac operon
   7188..7204    +  protein_bind   lac operator: The lac repressor binds to the lac operator to inhibit transcription in E. coli. This inhibition can be relieved by adding lactose or isopropyl-β-D-thiogalactopyranoside (IPTG). lac repressor encoded by lacI
   7249..7267    +  promoter       T3 promoter: promoter for bacteriophage T3 RNA polymerase
