[The description below was written by a language model from this plasmid's Addgene catalogue record and pLannotate feature annotations shown in this document.]
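Description:
pLenti-hRAB23-gRNA1 is a 7,290-nt lentiviral CRISPR plasmid built on the pLenti-sgRNA backbone and designed to knock out human RAB23. It is maintained in E. coli through a high-copy ColE1/pUC-type origin with ampicillin selection from the bla gene. The backbone also retains an f1 origin, an SV40 origin and remnants of a lac/lacZα cloning region flanked by T3 and T7 promoters. The viral portion has a third-generation, self-inactivating layout. An RSV promoter fused to a truncated HIV-1 5' LTR drives production of the genomic RNA in packaging cells. This is followed by the Ψ packaging signal with a short gag fragment, the Rev response element for Rev-dependent nuclear export, a cPPT/CTS, a WPRE to enhance transcript expression, and a ΔU3 3' LTR that silences LTR promoter activity after integration. An SV40 polyadenylation signal lies downstream.

The payload consists of two cassettes. A human U6 RNA polymerase III promoter transcribes a RAB23-targeting spacer, which sits in the short gap between the promoter and the Streptococcus pyogenes Cas9 guide RNA scaffold. An EF-1α core promoter separately drives puromycin N-acetyltransferase so that transduced mammalian cells can be selected with puromycin; the annotation tool labels this coding sequence as a fragment. No Cas9 coding sequence is annotated, so the nuclease must be supplied separately, for example by a Cas9-expressing cell line or a second vector. The recorded purpose is RAB23 CRISPR knockout, and the "gRNA1" name suggests it is one of several guides against this gene. The restriction sites used for cloning are not stated in the record.
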