Addgene plasmid #249234: pLenti-hRAB23-gRNA1
Purpose: RAB23 CRISPR KO
Depositing lab: Weihong Tan. Depositing organization: Hangzhou Institute of Medicine, Chinese Academy of Sciences. Publication: SPARK-seq: A high-throughput platform for aptamer discovery and kinetic profiling. Luo G, Song J, Fu Y, Jiang Y, Gao Y, Zhong Z, Li L, Wei Y, Jia HR, Guo L, Fu T, Wu Q, Tan W. Science. 2026 Jan;391(6780):eadv6127. doi: 10.1126/science.adv6127. Epub 2026 Jan 1. PubMed 41477891.
Backbone
  Vector backbone: pLenti-sgRNA
  Backbone manufacturer: Eric Lander and David Sabatini, Addgene plasmid #71409
  Vector type: Lentiviral, CRISPR
Growth in bacteria
  Bacterial resistance: Ampicillin, 100 μg/mL
  Growth temperature: 37°C
  Growth strain: NEB Stable
  Copy number: High Copy
Gene/Insert
  Gene/Insert name: RAB23
  gRNA/shRNA sequence: TGATTCAGCGATATTGCAA
  Species: H. sapiens (human)
  Entrez Gene: RAB23 (a.k.a. HSPC137)
  Promoter: U6
  Cloning method: Restriction Enzyme; 5′ cloning site Unknown (unknown if destroyed)
Terms and licenses: Academic/Nonprofit Terms; Industry Terms: Not Available to Industry
How to cite: pLenti-hRAB23-gRNA1 was a gift from Weihong Tan (Addgene plasmid # 249234 ; http://n2t.net/addgene:249234 ; RRID:Addgene_249234)
